>Addgene plasmid #172667 | pCMV-Csy4-PE2 | depositor full sequence | sequence record 335000 | pCMV-Csy4-PE2 sequence 10332 bps
GACATTGATTATTGACTAGTTATTAATAGTAATCAATTACGGGGTCATTAGTTCATAGCCCATATATGGA
GTTCCGCGTTACATAACTTACGGTAAATGGCCCGCCTGGCTGACCGCCCAACGACCCCCGCCCATTGACG
TCAATAATGACGTATGTTCCCATAGTAACGCCAATAGGGACTTTCCATTGACGTCAATGGGTGGAGTATT
TACGGTAAACTGCCCACTTGGCAGTACATCAAGTGTATCATATGCCAAGTACGCCCCCTATTGACGTCAA
TGACGGTAAATGGCCCGCCTGGCATTATGCCCAGTACATGACCTTATGGGACTTTCCTACTTGGCAGTAC
ATCTACGTATTAGTCATCGCTATTACCATGGTGATGCGGTTTTGGCAGTACATCAATGGGCGTGGATAGC
GGTTTGACTCACGGGGATTTCCAAGTCTCCACCCCATTGACGTCAATGGGAGTTTGTTTTGGCACCAAAA
TCAACGGGACTTTCCAAAATGTCGTAACAACTCCGCCCCATTGACGCAAATGGGCGGTAGGCGTGTACGG
TGGGAGGTCTATATAAGCAGAGCTGGTTTAGTGAACCGTCAGATCCGCTAGAGATCCGCGGCCGCTAATA
CGACTCACTATAGGGAGAGCCGCCACCATGGACCACTACCTCGACATTCGCTTGCGACCGGACCCGGAAT
TTCCCCCGGCGCAACTCATGAGCGTGCTCTTCGGCAAGCTCCACCAGGCCCTGGTGGCACAGGGCGGGGA
CAGGATCGGCGTGAGCTTCCCCGACCTCGACGAAAGCCGCTCCCGGCTGGGCGAGCGCCTGCGCATTCAT
GCCTCGGCGGACGACCTTCGTGCCCTGCTCGCCCGGCCCTGGCTGGAAGGGTTGCGGGACCATCTGCAAT
TCGGAGAACCGGCAGTCGTGCCTCACCCCACACCGTACCGTCAGGTCAGTCGGGTTCAGGCGAAAAGCAA
TCCGGAACGCCTGCGGCGGCGGCTCATGCGCCGGCACGATCTGAGTGAGGAGGAGGCTCGGAAACGCATT
CCCGATACGGTCGCGAGAGCCTTGGACCTGCCCTTCGTCACGCTACGCAGCCAGAGCACCGGACAGCACT
TCCGTCTCTTCATCCGCCACGGGCCGTTGCAGGTGACGGCAGAGGAAGGAGGATTCACCTGTTACGGGTT
GAGCAAAGGAGGTTTCGTTCCCTGGTTCGAGGGCAGAGGAAGTCTGTTAACATGCGGTGACGTCGAGGAG
AATCCTGGCCCACCAAAGAAGAAGCGGAAAGTCGACAAGAAGTACAGCATCGGCCTGGACATCGGCACCA
ACTCTGTGGGCTGGGCCGTGATCACCGACGAGTACAAGGTGCCCAGCAAGAAATTCAAGGTGCTGGGCAA
CACCGACCGGCACAGCATCAAGAAGAACCTGATCGGAGCCCTGCTGTTCGACAGCGGCGAAACAGCCGAG
GCCACCCGGCTGAAGAGAACCGCCAGAAGAAGATACACCAGACGGAAGAACCGGATCTGCTATCTGCAAG
AGATCTTCAGCAACGAGATGGCCAAGGTGGACGACAGCTTCTTCCACAGACTGGAAGAGTCCTTCCTGGT
GGAAGAGGATAAGAAGCACGAGCGGCACCCCATCTTCGGCAACATCGTGGACGAGGTGGCCTACCACGAG
AAGTACCCCACCATCTACCACCTGAGAAAGAAACTGGTGGACAGCACCGACAAGGCCGACCTGCGGCTGA
TCTATCTGGCCCTGGCCCACATGATCAAGTTCCGGGGCCACTTCCTGATCGAGGGCGACCTGAACCCCGA
CAACAGCGACGTGGACAAGCTGTTCATCCAGCTGGTGCAGACCTACAACCAGCTGTTCGAGGAAAACCCC
ATCAACGCCAGCGGCGTGGACGCCAAGGCCATCCTGTCTGCCAGACTGAGCAAGAGCAGACGGCTGGAAA
ATCTGATCGCCCAGCTGCCCGGCGAGAAGAAGAATGGCCTGTTCGGAAACCTGATTGCCCTGAGCCTGGG
CCTGACCCCCAACTTCAAGAGCAACTTCGACCTGGCCGAGGATGCCAAACTGCAGCTGAGCAAGGACACC
TACGACGACGACCTGGACAACCTGCTGGCCCAGATCGGCGACCAGTACGCCGACCTGTTTCTGGCCGCCA
AGAACCTGTCCGACGCCATCCTGCTGAGCGACATCCTGAGAGTGAACACCGAGATCACCAAGGCCCCCCT
GAGCGCCTCTATGATCAAGAGATACGACGAGCACCACCAGGACCTGACCCTGCTGAAAGCTCTCGTGCGG
CAGCAGCTGCCTGAGAAGTACAAAGAGATTTTCTTCGACCAGAGCAAGAACGGCTACGCCGGCTACATTG
ACGGCGGAGCCAGCCAGGAAGAGTTCTACAAGTTCATCAAGCCCATCCTGGAAAAGATGGACGGCACCGA
GGAACTGCTCGTGAAGCTGAACAGAGAGGACCTGCTGCGGAAGCAGCGGACCTTCGACAACGGCAGCATC
CCCCACCAGATCCACCTGGGAGAGCTGCACGCCATTCTGCGGCGGCAGGAAGATTTTTACCCATTCCTGA
AGGACAACCGGGAAAAGATCGAGAAGATCCTGACCTTCCGCATCCCCTACTACGTGGGCCCTCTGGCCAG
GGGAAACAGCAGATTCGCCTGGATGACCAGAAAGAGCGAGGAAACCATCACCCCCTGGAACTTCGAGGAA
GTGGTGGACAAGGGCGCTTCCGCCCAGAGCTTCATCGAGCGGATGACCAACTTCGATAAGAACCTGCCCA
ACGAGAAGGTGCTGCCCAAGCACAGCCTGCTGTACGAGTACTTCACCGTGTATAACGAGCTGACCAAAGT
GAAATACGTGACCGAGGGAATGAGAAAGCCCGCCTTCCTGAGCGGCGAGCAGAAAAAGGCCATCGTGGAC
CTGCTGTTCAAGACCAACCGGAAAGTGACCGTGAAGCAGCTGAAAGAGGACTACTTCAAGAAAATCGAGT
GCTTCGACTCCGTGGAAATCTCCGGCGTGGAAGATCGGTTCAACGCCTCCCTGGGCACATACCACGATCT
GCTGAAAATTATCAAGGACAAGGACTTCCTGGACAATGAGGAAAACGAGGACATTCTGGAAGATATCGTG
CTGACCCTGACACTGTTTGAGGACAGAGAGATGATCGAGGAACGGCTGAAAACCTATGCCCACCTGTTCG
ACGACAAAGTGATGAAGCAGCTGAAGCGGCGGAGATACACCGGCTGGGGCAGGCTGAGCCGGAAGCTGAT
CAACGGCATCCGGGACAAGCAGTCCGGCAAGACAATCCTGGATTTCCTGAAGTCCGACGGCTTCGCCAAC
AGAAACTTCATGCAGCTGATCCACGACGACAGCCTGACCTTTAAAGAGGACATCCAGAAAGCCCAGGTGT
CCGGCCAGGGCGATAGCCTGCACGAGCACATTGCCAATCTGGCCGGCAGCCCCGCCATTAAGAAGGGCAT
CCTGCAGACAGTGAAGGTGGTGGACGAGCTCGTGAAAGTGATGGGCCGGCACAAGCCCGAGAACATCGTG
ATCGAAATGGCCAGAGAGAACCAGACCACCCAGAAGGGACAGAAGAACAGCCGCGAGAGAATGAAGCGGA
TCGAAGAGGGCATCAAAGAGCTGGGCAGCCAGATCCTGAAAGAACACCCCGTGGAAAACACCCAGCTGCA
GAACGAGAAGCTGTACCTGTACTACCTGCAGAATGGGCGGGATATGTACGTGGACCAGGAACTGGACATC
AACCGGCTGTCCGACTACGATGTGGACGCTATCGTGCCTCAGAGCTTTCTGAAGGACGACTCCATCGACA
ACAAGGTGCTGACCAGAAGCGACAAGAACCGGGGCAAGAGCGACAACGTGCCCTCCGAAGAGGTCGTGAA
GAAGATGAAGAACTACTGGCGGCAGCTGCTGAACGCCAAGCTGATTACCCAGAGAAAGTTCGACAATCTG
ACCAAGGCCGAGAGAGGCGGCCTGAGCGAACTGGATAAGGCCGGCTTCATCAAGAGACAGCTGGTGGAAA
CCCGGCAGATCACAAAGCACGTGGCACAGATCCTGGACTCCCGGATGAACACTAAGTACGACGAGAATGA
CAAGCTGATCCGGGAAGTGAAAGTGATCACCCTGAAGTCCAAGCTGGTGTCCGATTTCCGGAAGGATTTC
CAGTTTTACAAAGTGCGCGAGATCAACAACTACCACCACGCCCACGACGCCTACCTGAACGCCGTCGTGG
GAACCGCCCTGATCAAAAAGTACCCTAAGCTGGAAAGCGAGTTCGTGTACGGCGACTACAAGGTGTACGA
CGTGCGGAAGATGATCGCCAAGAGCGAGCAGGAAATCGGCAAGGCTACCGCCAAGTACTTCTTCTACAGC
AACATCATGAACTTTTTCAAGACCGAGATTACCCTGGCCAACGGCGAGATCCGGAAGCGGCCTCTGATCG
AGACAAACGGCGAAACCGGGGAGATCGTGTGGGATAAGGGCCGGGATTTTGCCACCGTGCGGAAAGTGCT
GAGCATGCCCCAAGTGAATATCGTGAAAAAGACCGAGGTGCAGACAGGCGGCTTCAGCAAAGAGTCTATC
CTGCCCAAGAGGAACAGCGATAAGCTGATCGCCAGAAAGAAGGACTGGGACCCTAAGAAGTACGGCGGCT
TCGACAGCCCCACCGTGGCCTATTCTGTGCTGGTGGTGGCCAAAGTGGAAAAGGGCAAGTCCAAGAAACT
GAAGAGTGTGAAAGAGCTGCTGGGGATCACCATCATGGAAAGAAGCAGCTTCGAGAAGAATCCCATCGAC
TTTCTGGAAGCCAAGGGCTACAAAGAAGTGAAAAAGGACCTGATCATCAAGCTGCCTAAGTACTCCCTGT
TCGAGCTGGAAAACGGCCGGAAGAGAATGCTGGCCTCTGCCGGCGAACTGCAGAAGGGAAACGAACTGGC
CCTGCCCTCCAAATATGTGAACTTCCTGTACCTGGCCAGCCACTATGAGAAGCTGAAGGGCTCCCCCGAG
GATAATGAGCAGAAACAGCTGTTTGTGGAACAGCACAAGCACTACCTGGACGAGATCATCGAGCAGATCA
GCGAGTTCTCCAAGAGAGTGATCCTGGCCGACGCTAATCTGGACAAAGTGCTGTCCGCCTACAACAAGCA
CCGGGATAAGCCCATCAGAGAGCAGGCCGAGAATATCATCCACCTGTTTACCCTGACCAATCTGGGAGCC
CCTGCCGCCTTCAAGTACTTTGACACCACCATCGACCGGAAGAGGTACACCAGCACCAAAGAGGTGCTGG
ACGCCACCCTGATCCACCAGAGCATCACCGGCCTGTACGAGACACGGATCGACCTGTCTCAGCTGGGAGG
TGACTCTGGAGGATCTAGCGGAGGATCCTCTGGCAGCGAGACACCAGGAACAAGCGAGTCAGCAACACCA
GAGAGCAGTGGCGGCAGCAGCGGCGGCAGCAGCACCCTAAATATAGAAGATGAGTATCGGCTACATGAGA
CCTCAAAAGAGCCAGATGTTTCTCTAGGGTCCACATGGCTGTCTGATTTTCCTCAGGCCTGGGCGGAAAC
CGGGGGCATGGGACTGGCAGTTCGCCAAGCTCCTCTGATCATACCTCTGAAAGCAACCTCTACCCCCGTG
TCCATAAAACAATACCCCATGTCACAAGAAGCCAGACTGGGGATCAAGCCCCACATACAGAGACTGTTGG
ACCAGGGAATACTGGTACCCTGCCAGTCCCCCTGGAACACGCCCCTGCTACCCGTTAAGAAACCAGGGAC
TAATGATTATAGGCCTGTCCAGGATCTGAGAGAAGTCAACAAGCGGGTGGAAGACATCCACCCCACCGTG
CCCAACCCTTACAACCTCTTGAGCGGGCTCCCACCGTCCCACCAGTGGTACACTGTGCTTGATTTAAAGG
ATGCCTTTTTCTGCCTGAGACTCCACCCCACCAGTCAGCCTCTCTTCGCCTTTGAGTGGAGAGATCCAGA
GATGGGAATCTCAGGACAATTGACCTGGACCAGACTCCCACAGGGTTTCAAAAACAGTCCCACCCTGTTT
AATGAGGCACTGCACAGAGACCTAGCAGACTTCCGGATCCAGCACCCAGACTTGATCCTGCTACAGTACG
TGGATGACTTACTGCTGGCCGCCACTTCTGAGCTAGACTGCCAACAAGGTACTCGGGCCCTGTTACAAAC
CCTAGGGAACCTCGGGTATCGGGCCTCGGCCAAGAAAGCCCAAATTTGCCAGAAACAGGTCAAGTATCTG
GGGTATCTTCTAAAAGAGGGTCAGAGATGGCTGACTGAGGCCAGAAAAGAGACTGTGATGGGGCAGCCTA
CTCCGAAGACCCCTCGACAACTAAGGGAGTTCCTAGGGAAGGCAGGCTTCTGTCGCCTCTTCATCCCTGG
GTTTGCAGAAATGGCAGCCCCCCTGTACCCTCTCACCAAACCGGGGACTCTGTTTAATTGGGGCCCAGAC
CAACAAAAGGCCTATCAAGAAATCAAGCAAGCTCTTCTAACTGCCCCAGCCCTGGGGTTGCCAGATTTGA
CTAAGCCCTTTGAACTCTTTGTCGACGAGAAGCAGGGCTACGCCAAAGGTGTCCTAACGCAAAAACTGGG
ACCTTGGCGTCGGCCGGTGGCCTACCTGTCCAAAAAGCTAGACCCAGTAGCAGCTGGGTGGCCCCCTTGC
CTACGGATGGTAGCAGCCATTGCCGTACTGACAAAGGATGCAGGCAAGCTAACCATGGGACAGCCACTAG
TCATTCTGGCCCCCCATGCAGTAGAGGCACTAGTCAAACAACCCCCCGACCGCTGGCTTTCCAACGCCCG
GATGACTCACTATCAGGCCTTGCTTTTGGACACGGACCGGGTCCAGTTCGGACCGGTGGTAGCCCTGAAC
CCGGCTACGCTGCTCCCACTGCCTGAGGAAGGGCTGCAACACAACTGCCTTGATATCCTGGCCGAAGCCC
ACGGAACCCGACCCGACCTAACGGACCAGCCGCTCCCAGACGCCGACCACACCTGGTACACGGATGGAAG
CAGTCTCTTACAAGAGGGACAGCGTAAGGCGGGAGCTGCGGTGACCACCGAGACCGAGGTAATCTGGGCT
AAAGCCCTGCCAGCCGGGACATCCGCTCAGCGGGCTGAACTGATAGCACTCACCCAGGCCCTAAAGATGG
CAGAAGGTAAGAAGCTAAATGTTTATACTGATAGCCGTTATGCTTTTGCTACTGCCCATATCCATGGAGA
AATATACAGAAGGCGTGGGTGGCTCACATCAGAAGGCAAAGAGATCAAAAATAAAGACGAGATCTTGGCC
CTACTAAAAGCCCTCTTTCTGCCCAAAAGACTTAGCATAATCCATTGTCCAGGACATCAAAAGGGACACA
GCGCCGAGGCTAGAGGCAACCGGATGGCTGACCAAGCGGCCCGAAAGGCAGCCATCACAGAGACTCCAGA
CACCTCTACCCTCCTCATAGAAAATTCATCACCCTCTGGCGGCTCAAAAAGAACCGCCGACGGCAGCGAA
TTCGAGCCCAAGAAGAAGAGGAAAGTCTAACCGGTCATCATCACCATCACCATTGAGTTTAAACCCGCTG
ATCAGCCTCGACTGTGCCTTCTAGTTGCCAGCCATCTGTTGTTTGCCCCTCCCCCGTGCCTTCCTTGACC
CTGGAAGGTGCCACTCCCACTGTCCTTTCCTAATAAAATGAGAAAATTGCATCGCATTGTCTGAGTAGGT
GTCATTCTATTCTGGGGGGTGGGGTGGGGCAGGACAGCAAGGGGGAGGATTGGGAAGACAATAGCAGGCA
TGCTGGGGATGCGGTGGGCTCTATGGCTTCTGAGGCGGAAAGAACCAGCTGGGGCTCGATACCGTCGACC
TCTAGCTAGAGCTTGGCGTAATCATGGTCATAGCTGTTTCCTGTGTGAAATTGTTATCCGCTCACAATTC
CACACAACATACGAGCCGGAAGCATAAAGTGTAAAGCCTAGGGTGCCTAATGAGTGAGCTAACTCACATT
AATTGCGTTGCGCTCACTGCCCGCTTTCCAGTCGGGAAACCTGTCGTGCCAGCTGCATTAATGAATCGGC
CAACGCGCGGGGAGAGGCGGTTTGCGTATTGGGCGCTCTTCCGCTTCCTCGCTCACTGACTCGCTGCGCT
CGGTCGTTCGGCTGCGGCGAGCGGTATCAGCTCACTCAAAGGCGGTAATACGGTTATCCACAGAATCAGG
GGATAACGCAGGAAAGAACATGTGAGCAAAAGGCCAGCAAAAGGCCAGGAACCGTAAAAAGGCCGCGTTG
CTGGCGTTTTTCCATAGGCTCCGCCCCCCTGACGAGCATCACAAAAATCGACGCTCAAGTCAGAGGTGGC
GAAACCCGACAGGACTATAAAGATACCAGGCGTTTCCCCCTGGAAGCTCCCTCGTGCGCTCTCCTGTTCC
GACCCTGCCGCTTACCGGATACCTGTCCGCCTTTCTCCCTTCGGGAAGCGTGGCGCTTTCTCATAGCTCA
CGCTGTAGGTATCTCAGTTCGGTGTAGGTCGTTCGCTCCAAGCTGGGCTGTGTGCACGAACCCCCCGTTC
AGCCCGACCGCTGCGCCTTATCCGGTAACTATCGTCTTGAGTCCAACCCGGTAAGACACGACTTATCGCC
ACTGGCAGCAGCCACTGGTAACAGGATTAGCAGAGCGAGGTATGTAGGCGGTGCTACAGAGTTCTTGAAG
TGGTGGCCTAACTACGGCTACACTAGAAGAACAGTATTTGGTATCTGCGCTCTGCTGAAGCCAGTTACCT
TCGGAAAAAGAGTTGGTAGCTCTTGATCCGGCAAACAAACCACCGCTGGTAGCGGTGGTTTTTTTGTTTG
CAAGCAGCAGATTACGCGCAGAAAAAAAGGATCTCAAGAAGATCCTTTGATCTTTTCTACGGGGTCTGAC
ACTCAGTGGAACGAAAACTCACGTTAAGGGATTTTGGTCATGAGATTATCAAAAAGGATCTTCACCTAGA
TCCTTTTAAATTAAAAATGAAGTTTTAAATCAATCTAAAGTATATATGAGTAAACTTGGTCTGACAGTTA
CCAATGCTTAATCAGTGAGGCACCTATCTCAGCGATCTGTCTATTTCGTTCATCCATAGTTGCCTGACTC
CCCGTCGTGTAGATAACTACGATACGGGAGGGCTTACCATCTGGCCCCAGTGCTGCAATGATACCGCGAG
ACCCACGCTCACCGGCTCCAGATTTATCAGCAATAAACCAGCCAGCCGGAAGGGCCGAGCGCAGAAGTGG
TCCTGCAACTTTATCCGCCTCCATCCAGTCTATTAATTGTTGCCGGGAAGCTAGAGTAAGTAGTTCGCCA
GTTAATAGTTTGCGCAACGTTGTTGCCATTGCTACAGGCATCGTGGTGTCACGCTCGTCGTTTGGTATGG
CTTCATTCAGCTCCGGTTCCCAACGATCAAGGCGAGTTACATGATCCCCCATGTTGTGCAAAAAAGCGGT
TAGCTCCTTCGGTCCTCCGATCGTTGTCAGAAGTAAGTTGGCCGCAGTGTTATCACTCATGGTTATGGCA
GCACTGCATAATTCTCTTACTGTCATGCCATCCGTAAGATGCTTTTCTGTGACTGGTGAGTACTCAACCA
AGTCATTCTGAGAATAGTGTATGCGGCGACCGAGTTGCTCTTGCCCGGCGTCAATACGGGATAATACCGC
GCCACATAGCAGAACTTTAAAAGTGCTCATCATTGGAAAACGTTCTTCGGGGCGAAAACTCTCAAGGATC
TTACCGCTGTTGAGATCCAGTTCGATGTAACCCACTCGTGCACCCAACTGATCTTCAGCATCTTTTACTT
TCACCAGCGTTTCTGGGTGAGCAAAAACAGGAAGGCAAAATGCCGCAAAAAAGGGAATAAGGGCGACACG
GAAATGTTGAATACTCATACTCTTCCTTTTTCAATATTATTGAAGCATTTATCAGGGTTATTGTCTCATG
AGCGGATACATATTTGAATGTATTTAGAAAAATAAACAAATAGGGGTTCCGCGCACATTTCCCCGAAAAG
TGCCACCTGACGTCGACGGATCGGGAGATCGATCTCCCGATCCCCTAGGGTCTACTCTCAGTACAATCTG
CTCTGATGCCGCATAGTTAAGCCAGTATCTGCTCCCTGCTTGTGTGTTGGAGGTCGCTGAGTAGTGCGCG
AGCAAAATTTAAGCTACAACAAGGCAAGGCTTGACCGACAATTGCATGAAGAATCTGCTTAGGGTTAGGC
GTTTTGCGCTGCTTCGCGATGTACGGGCCAGATATACGCGTT
Features (pLannotate 1.2.2; 18 found; start..end, strand, type, name):
      1..380     +  enhancer       CMV enhancer: human cytomegalovirus immediate early enhancer
    381..584     +  promoter       CMV promoter: human cytomegalovirus (CMV) immediate early promoter
    626..644     +  promoter       T7 promoter: promoter for bacteriophage T7 RNA polymerase
    658..1218    +  CDS            cas6f: CAS6_PSEAB - Also known as csy4. Experimental evidence at protein level: Swiss-Prot protein existence level 1. CRISPR (clustered regularly interspaced short palindromic repeat) is an adaptive immune system that provides protection against mobile genetic elements (viruses, transposable elements and conjugative plasmids). CRISPR clusters contain sequences complementary to antecedent mobile elements and target invading nucleic acids. CRISPR clusters are transcribed and processed into CRISPR RNA (crRNA). Processes pre-crRNA into individual crRNA units. Absolutely required for crRNA production or s
   1294..2895    +  CDS            Cas9(N): N-terminal portion of Streptococcus pyogenes Cas9 (Zetsche et al., 2015)
   2896..5390    +  CDS            Cas9(C) (fragment): C-terminal portion of Streptococcus pyogenes Cas9 (Zetsche et al., 2015)
   5494..7525    +  CDS            gag-pol (fragment): Moloney murine leukemia virus Gag-Pol polyprotein; gag-pol; contains a read-through stop codon
   7642..7866    +  polyA_signal   bGH poly(A) signal: bovine growth hormone polyadenylation signal
   7870..7891    +  promoter       SV40 promoter (fragment): SV40 enhancer and early promoter
   7896..7912    +  misc_feature   MCS (fragment): pBluescript multiple cloning site
   7961..7977    -  protein_bind   lac operator: The lac repressor binds to the lac operator to inhibit transcription in E. coli. This inhibition can be relieved by adding lactose or isopropyl-β-D-thiogalactopyranoside (IPTG). lac repressor encoded by lacI
   7985..8015    -  promoter       lac promoter: promoter for the E. coli lac operon
   8030..8051    -  protein_bind   CAP binding site: CAP binding activates transcription in the presence of cAMP. E. coli catabolite activator protein
   8064..8156    -  CDS            lacI (fragment): lac repressor; lacI; The lac repressor binds to the lac operator to inhibit transcription in E. coli. This inhibition can be relieved by adding lactose or isopropyl-β-D-thiogalactopyranoside (IPTG).
   8339..8927    -  rep_origin     ori: high-copy-number ColE1/pMB1/pBR322/pUC origin of replication
   9098..9958    -  CDS            AmpR: β-lactamase; bla; confers resistance to ampicillin, carbenicillin, and related antibiotics
   9959..10063   -  promoter       AmpR promoter: bla
  10134..10178   -  misc_feature   bom (fragment): basis of mobility region from pBR322
