>Addgene plasmid #172667 | pCMV-Csy4-PE2 | addgene full sequence | sequence record 339511 | Addgene NGS Result
GACATTGATTATTGACTAGTTATTAATAGTAATCAATTACGGGGTCATTAGTTCATAGCCCATATATGGA
GTTCCGCGTTACATAACTTACGGTAAATGGCCCGCCTGGCTGACCGCCCAACGACCCCCGCCCATTGACG
TCAATAATGACGTATGTTCCCATAGTAACGCCAATAGGGACTTTCCATTGACGTCAATGGGTGGAGTATT
TACGGTAAACTGCCCACTTGGCAGTACATCAAGTGTATCATATGCCAAGTACGCCCCCTATTGACGTCAA
TGACGGTAAATGGCCCGCCTGGCATTATGCCCAGTACATGACCTTATGGGACTTTCCTACTTGGCAGTAC
ATCTACGTATTAGTCATCGCTATTACCATGGTGATGCGGTTTTGGCAGTACATCAATGGGCGTGGATAGC
GGTTTGACTCACGGGGATTTCCAAGTCTCCACCCCATTGACGTCAATGGGAGTTTGTTTTGGCACCAAAA
TCAACGGGACTTTCCAAAATGTCGTAACAACTCCGCCCCATTGACGCAAATGGGCGGTAGGCGTGTACGG
TGGGAGGTCTATATAAGCAGAGCTGGTTTAGTGAACCGTCAGATCCGCTAGAGATCCGCGGCCGCTAATA
CGACTCACTATAGGGAGAGCCGCCACCATGGACCACTACCTCGACATTCGCTTGCGACCGGACCCGGAAT
TTCCCCCGGCGCAACTCATGAGCGTGCTCTTCGGCAAGCTCCACCAGGCCCTGGTGGCACAGGGCGGGGA
CAGGATCGGCGTGAGCTTCCCCGACCTCGACGAAAGCCGCTCCCGGCTGGGCGAGCGCCTGCGCATTCAT
GCCTCGGCGGACGACCTTCGTGCCCTGCTCGCCCGGCCCTGGCTGGAAGGGTTGCGGGACCATCTGCAAT
TCGGAGAACCGGCAGTCGTGCCTCACCCCACACCGTACCGTCAGGTCAGTCGGGTTCAGGCGAAAAGCAA
TCCGGAACGCCTGCGGCGGCGGCTCATGCGCCGGCACGATCTGAGTGAGGAGGAGGCTCGGAAACGCATT
CCCGATACGGTCGCGAGAGCCTTGGACCTGCCCTTCGTCACGCTACGCAGCCAGAGCACCGGACAGCACT
TCCGTCTCTTCATCCGCCACGGGCCGTTGCAGGTGACGGCAGAGGAAGGAGGATTCACCTGTTACGGGTT
GAGCAAAGGAGGTTTCGTTCCCTGGTTCGAGGGCAGAGGAAGTCTGTTAACATGCGGTGACGTCGAGGAG
AATCCTGGCCCACCAAAGAAGAAGCGGAAAGTCGACAAGAAGTACAGCATCGGCCTGGACATCGGCACCA
ACTCTGTGGGCTGGGCCGTGATCACCGACGAGTACAAGGTGCCCAGCAAGAAATTCAAGGTGCTGGGCAA
CACCGACCGGCACAGCATCAAGAAGAACCTGATCGGAGCCCTGCTGTTCGACAGCGGCGAAACAGCCGAG
GCCACCCGGCTGAAGAGAACCGCCAGAAGAAGATACACCAGACGGAAGAACCGGATCTGCTATCTGCAAG
AGATCTTCAGCAACGAGATGGCCAAGGTGGACGACAGCTTCTTCCACAGACTGGAAGAGTCCTTCCTGGT
GGAAGAGGATAAGAAGCACGAGCGGCACCCCATCTTCGGCAACATCGTGGACGAGGTGGCCTACCACGAG
AAGTACCCCACCATCTACCACCTGAGAAAGAAACTGGTGGACAGCACCGACAAGGCCGACCTGCGGCTGA
TCTATCTGGCCCTGGCCCACATGATCAAGTTCCGGGGCCACTTCCTGATCGAGGGCGACCTGAACCCCGA
CAACAGCGACGTGGACAAGCTGTTCATCCAGCTGGTGCAGACCTACAACCAGCTGTTCGAGGAAAACCCC
ATCAACGCCAGCGGCGTGGACGCCAAGGCCATCCTGTCTGCCAGACTGAGCAAGAGCAGACGGCTGGAAA
ATCTGATCGCCCAGCTGCCCGGCGAGAAGAAGAATGGCCTGTTCGGAAACCTGATTGCCCTGAGCCTGGG
CCTGACCCCCAACTTCAAGAGCAACTTCGACCTGGCCGAGGATGCCAAACTGCAGCTGAGCAAGGACACC
TACGACGACGACCTGGACAACCTGCTGGCCCAGATCGGCGACCAGTACGCCGACCTGTTTCTGGCCGCCA
AGAACCTGTCCGACGCCATCCTGCTGAGCGACATCCTGAGAGTGAACACCGAGATCACCAAGGCCCCCCT
GAGCGCCTCTATGATCAAGAGATACGACGAGCACCACCAGGACCTGACCCTGCTGAAAGCTCTCGTGCGG
CAGCAGCTGCCTGAGAAGTACAAAGAGATTTTCTTCGACCAGAGCAAGAACGGCTACGCCGGCTACATTG
ACGGCGGAGCCAGCCAGGAAGAGTTCTACAAGTTCATCAAGCCCATCCTGGAAAAGATGGACGGCACCGA
GGAACTGCTCGTGAAGCTGAACAGAGAGGACCTGTTGCGGAAGCAGCGGACCTTCGACAACGGCAGCATC
CCCCACCAGATCCACCTGGGAGAGCTGCACGCCATTCTGCGGCGGCAGGAAGATTTTTACCCATTCCTGA
AGGACAACCGGGAAAAGATCGAGAAGATCCTGACCTTCCGCATCCCCTACTACGTGGGCCCTCTGGCCAG
GGGAAACAGCAGATTCGCCTGGATGACCAGAAAGAGCGAGGAAACCATCACCCCCTGGAACTTCGAGGAA
GTGGTGGACAAGGGCGCTTCCGCCCAGAGCTTCATCGAGCGGATGACCAACTTCGATAAGAACCTGCCCA
ACGAGAAGGTGCTGCCCAAGCACAGCCTGCTGTACGAGTACTTCACCGTGTATAACGAGCTGACCAAAGT
GAAATACGTGACCGAGGGAATGAGAAAGCCCGCCTTCCTGAGCGGCGAGCAGAAAAAGGCCATCGTGGAC
CTGCTGTTCAAGACCAACCGGAAAGTGACCGTGAAGCAGCTGAAAGAGGACTACTTCAAGAAAATCGAGT
GCTTCGACTCCGTGGAAATCTCCGGCGTGGAAGATCGGTTCAACGCCTCCCTGGGCACATACCACGATCT
GTTGAAAATTATCAAGGACAAGGACTTCCTGGACAATGAGGAAAACGAGGACATTCTGGAAGATATCGTG
CTGACCCTGACACTGTTTGAGGACAGAGAGATGATCGAGGAACGGCTGAAAACCTATGCCCACCTGTTCG
ACGACAAAGTGATGAAGCAGCTGAAGCGGCGGAGATACACCGGCTGGGGCAGGCTGAGCCGGAAGCTGAT
CAACGGCATCCGGGACAAGCAGTCCGGCAAGACAATCCTGGATTTCCTGAAGTCCGACGGCTTCGCCAAC
AGAAACTTCATGCAGCTGATCCACGACGACAGCCTGACCTTTAAAGAGGACATCCAGAAAGCCCAGGTGT
CCGGCCAGGGCGATAGCCTGCACGAGCACATTGCCAATCTGGCCGGCAGCCCCGCCATTAAGAAGGGCAT
CCTGCAGACAGTGAAGGTGGTGGACGAGCTCGTGAAAGTGATGGGCCGGCACAAGCCCGAGAACATCGTG
ATCGAAATGGCCAGAGAGAACCAGACCACCCAGAAGGGACAGAAGAACAGCCGCGAGAGAATGAAGCGGA
TCGAAGAGGGCATCAAAGAGCTGGGCAGCCAGATCCTGAAAGAACACCCCGTGGAAAACACCCAGCTGCA
GAACGAGAAGCTGTACCTGTACTACCTGCAGAATGGGCGGGATATGTACGTGGACCAGGAACTGGACATC
AACCGGCTGTCCGACTACGATGTGGACGCTATCGTGCCTCAGAGCTTTCTGAAGGACGACTCCATCGACA
ACAAGGTGCTGACCAGAAGCGACAAGAACCGGGGCAAGAGCGACAACGTGCCCTCCGAAGAGGTCGTGAA
GAAGATGAAGAACTACTGGCGGCAGCTGCTGAACGCCAAGCTGATTACCCAGAGAAAGTTCGACAATCTG
ACCAAGGCCGAGAGAGGCGGCCTGAGCGAACTGGATAAGGCCGGCTTCATCAAGAGACAGCTGGTGGAAA
CCCGGCAGATCACAAAGCACGTGGCACAGATCCTGGACTCCCGGATGAACACTAAGTACGACGAGAATGA
CAAGCTGATCCGGGAAGTGAAAGTGATCACCCTGAAGTCCAAGCTGGTGTCCGATTTCCGGAAGGATTTC
CAGTTTTACAAAGTGCGCGAGATCAACAACTACCACCACGCCCACGACGCCTACCTGAACGCCGTCGTGG
GAACCGCCCTGATCAAAAAGTACCCTAAGCTGGAAAGCGAGTTCGTGTACGGCGACTACAAGGTGTACGA
CGTGCGGAAGATGATCGCCAAGAGCGAGCAGGAAATCGGCAAGGCTACCGCCAAGTACTTCTTCTACAGC
AACATCATGAACTTTTTCAAGACCGAGATTACCCTGGCCAACGGCGAGATCCGGAAGCGGCCTCTGATCG
AGACAAACGGCGAAACCGGGGAGATCGTGTGGGATAAGGGCCGGGATTTTGCCACCGTGCGGAAAGTGCT
GAGCATGCCCCAAGTGAATATCGTGAAAAAGACCGAGGTGCAGACAGGCGGCTTCAGCAAAGAGTCTATC
CTGCCCAAGAGGAACAGCGATAAGCTGATCGCCAGAAAGAAGGACTGGGACCCTAAGAAGTACGGCGGCT
TCGACAGCCCCACCGTGGCCTATTCTGTGCTGGTGGTGGCCAAAGTGGAAAAGGGCAAGTCCAAGAAACT
GAAGAGTGTGAAAGAGCTGCTGGGGATCACCATCATGGAAAGAAGCAGCTTCGAGAAGAATCCCATCGAC
TTTCTGGAAGCCAAGGGCTACAAAGAAGTGAAAAAGGACCTGATCATCAAGCTGCCTAAGTACTCCCTGT
TCGAGCTGGAAAACGGCCGGAAGAGAATGCTGGCCTCTGCCGGCGAACTGCAGAAGGGAAACGAACTGGC
CCTGCCCTCCAAATATGTGAACTTCCTGTACCTGGCCAGCCACTATGAGAAGCTGAAGGGCTCCCCCGAG
GATAATGAGCAGAAACAGCTGTTTGTGGAACAGCACAAGCACTACCTGGACGAGATCATCGAGCAGATCA
GCGAGTTCTCCAAGAGAGTGATCCTGGCCGACGCTAATCTGGACAAAGTGCTGTCCGCCTACAACAAGCA
CCGGGATAAGCCCATCAGAGAGCAGGCCGAGAATATCATCCACCTGTTTACCCTGACCAATCTGGGAGCC
CCTGCCGCCTTCAAGTACTTTGACACCACCATCGACCGGAAGAGGTACACCAGCACCAAAGAGGTGCTGG
ACGCCACCCTGATCCACCAGAGCATCACCGGCCTGTACGAGACACGGATCGACCTGTCTCAGCTGGGAGG
TGACTCTGGAGGATCTAGCGGAGGATCCTCTGGCAGCGAGACACCAGGAACAAGCGAGTCAGCAACACCA
GAGAGCAGTGGCGGCAGCAGCGGCGGCAGCAGCACCCTAAATATAGAAGATGAGTATCGGCTACATGAGA
CCTCAAAAGAGCCAGATGTTTCTCTAGGGTCCACATGGCTGTCTGATTTTCCTCAGGCCTGGGCGGAAAC
CGGGGGCATGGGACTGGCAGTTCGCCAAGCTCCTCTGATCATACCTCTGAAAGCAACCTCTACCCCCGTG
TCCATAAAACAATACCCCATGTCACAAGAAGCCAGACTGGGGATCAAGCCCCACATACAGAGACTGTTGG
ACCAGGGAATACTGGTACCCTGCCAGTCCCCCTGGAACACGCCCCTGCTACCCGTTAAGAAACCAGGGAC
TAATGATTATAGGCCTGTCCAGGATCTGAGAGAAGTCAACAAGCGGGTGGAAGACATCCACCCCACCGTG
CCCAACCCTTACAACCTCTTGAGCGGGCTCCCACCGTCCCACCAGTGGTACACTGTGCTTGATTTAAAGG
ATGCCTTTTTCTGCCTGAGACTCCACCCCACCAGTCAGCCTCTCTTCGCCTTTGAGTGGAGAGATCCAGA
GATGGGAATCTCAGGACAATTGACCTGGACCAGACTCCCACAGGGTTTCAAAAACAGTCCCACCCTGTTT
AATGAGGCACTGCACAGAGACCTAGCAGACTTCCGGATCCAGCACCCAGACTTGATCCTGCTACAGTACG
TGGATGACTTACTGCTGGCCGCCACTTCTGAGCTAGACTGCCAACAAGGTACTCGGGCCCTGTTACAAAC
CCTAGGGAACCTCGGGTATCGGGCCTCGGCCAAGAAAGCCCAAATTTGCCAGAAACAGGTCAAGTATCTG
GGGTATCTTCTAAAAGAGGGTCAGAGATGGCTGACTGAGGCCAGAAAAGAGACTGTGATGGGGCAGCCTA
CTCCGAAGACCCCTCGACAACTAAGGGAGTTCCTAGGGAAGGCAGGCTTCTGTCGCCTCTTCATCCCTGG
GTTTGCAGAAATGGCAGCCCCCCTGTACCCTCTCACCAAACCGGGGACTCTGTTTAATTGGGGCCCAGAC
CAACAAAAGGCCTATCAAGAAATCAAGCAAGCTCTTCTAACTGCCCCAGCCCTGGGGTTGCCAGATTTGA
CTAAGCCCTTTGAACTCTTTGTCGACGAGAAGCAGGGCTACGCCAAAGGTGTCCTAACGCAAAAACTGGG
ACCTTGGCGTCGGCCGGTGGCCTACCTGTCCAAAAAGCTAGACCCAGTAGCAGCTGGGTGGCCCCCTTGC
CTACGGATGGTAGCAGCCATTGCCGTACTGACAAAGGATGCAGGCAAGCTAACCATGGGACAGCCACTAG
TCATTCTGGCCCCCCATGCAGTAGAGGCACTAGTCAAACAACCCCCCGACCGCTGGCTTTCCAACGCCCG
GATGACTCACTATCAGGCCTTGCTTTTGGACACGGACCGGGTCCAGTTCGGACCGGTGGTAGCCCTGAAC
CCGGCTACGCTGCTCCCACTGCCTGAGGAAGGGCTGCAACACAACTGCCTTGATATCCTGGCCGAAGCCC
ACGGAACCCGACCCGACCTAACGGACCAGCCGCTCCCAGACGCCGACCACACCTGGTACACGGATGGAAG
CAGTCTCTTACAAGAGGGACAGCGTAAGGCGGGAGCTGCGGTGACCACCGAGACCGAGGTAATCTGGGCT
AAAGCCCTGCCAGCCGGGACATCCGCTCAGCGGGCTGAACTGATAGCACTCACCCAGGCCCTAAAGATGG
CAGAAGGTAAGAAGCTAAATGTTTATACTGATAGCCGTTATGCTTTTGCTACTGCCCATATCCATGGAGA
AATATACAGAAGGCGTGGGTGGCTCACATCAGAAGGCAAAGAGATCAAAAATAAAGACGAGATCTTGGCC
CTACTAAAAGCCCTCTTTCTGCCCAAAAGACTTAGCATAATCCATTGTCCAGGACATCAAAAGGGACACA
GCGCCGAGGCTAGAGGCAACCGGATGGCTGACCAAGCGGCCCGAAAGGCAGCCATCACAGAGACTCCAGA
CACCTCTACCCTCCTCATAGAAAATTCATCACCCTCTGGCGGCTCAAAAAGAACCGCCGACGGCAGCGAA
TTCGAGCCCAAGAAGAAGAGGAAAGTCTAACCGGTCATCATCACCATCACCATTGAGTTTAAACCCGCTG
ATCAGCCTCGACTGTGCCTTCTAGTTGCCAGCCATCTGTTGTTTGCCCCTCCCCCGTGCCTTCCTTGACC
CTGGAAGGTGCCACTCCCACTGTCCTTTCCTAATAAAATGAGAAAATTGCATCGCATTGTCTGAGTAGGT
GTCATTCTATTCTGGGGGGTGGGGTGGGGCAGGACAGCAAGGGGGAGGATTGGGAAGACAATAGCAGGCA
TGCTGGGGATGCGGTGGGCTCTATGGCTTCTGAGGCGGAAAGAACCAGCTGGGGCTCGATACCGTCGACC
TCTAGCTAGAGCTTGGCGTAATCATGGTCATAGCTGTTTCCTGTGTGAAATTGTTATCCGCTCACAATTC
CACACAACATACGAGCCGGAAGCATAAAGTGTAAAGCCTAGGGTGCCTAATGAGTGAGCTAACTCACATT
AATTGCGTTGCGCTCACTGCCCGCTTTCCAGTCGGGAAACCTGTCGTGCCAGCTGCATTAATGAATCGGC
CAACGCGCGGGGAGAGGCGGTTTGCGTATTGGGCGCTCTTCCGCTTCCTCGCTCACTGACTCGCTGCGCT
CGGTCGTTCGGCTGCGGCGAGCGGTATCAGCTCACTCAAAGGCGGTAATACGGTTATCCACAGAATCAGG
GGATAACGCAGGAAAGAACATGTGAGCAAAAGGCCAGCAAAAGGCCAGGAACCGTAAAAAGGCCGCGTTG
CTGGCGTTTTTCCATAGGCTCCGCCCCCCTGACGAGCATCACAAAAATCGACGCTCAAGTCAGAGGTGGC
GAAACCCGACAGGACTATAAAGATACCAGGCGTTTCCCCCTGGAAGCTCCCTCGTGCGCTCTCCTGTTCC
GACCCTGCCGCTTACCGGATACCTGTCCGCCTTTCTCCCTTCGGGAAGCGTGGCGCTTTCTCATAGCTCA
CGCTGTAGGTATCTCAGTTCGGTGTAGGTCGTTCGCTCCAAGCTGGGCTGTGTGCACGAACCCCCCGTTC
AGCCCGACCGCTGCGCCTTATCCGGTAACTATCGTCTTGAGTCCAACCCGGTAAGACACGACTTATCGCC
ACTGGCAGCAGCCACTGGTAACAGGATTAGCAGAGCGAGGTATGTAGGCGGTGCTACAGAGTTCTTGAAG
TGGTGGCCTAACTACGGCTACACTAGAAGAACAGTATTTGGTATCTGCGCTCTGCTGAAGCCAGTTACCT
TCGGAAAAAGAGTTGGTAGCTCTTGATCCGGCAAACAAACCACCGCTGGTAGCGGTGGTTTTTTTGTTTG
CAAGCAGCAGATTACGCGCAGAAAAAAAGGATCTCAAGAAGATCCTTTGATCTTTTCTACGGGGTCTGAC
ACTCAGTGGAACGAAAACTCACGTTAAGGGATTTTGGTCATGAGATTATCAAAAAGGATCTTCACCTAGA
TCCTTTTAAATTAAAAATGAAGTTTTAAATCAATCTAAAGTATATATGAGTAAACTTGGTCTGACAGTTA
CCAATGCTTAATCAGTGAGGCACCTATCTCAGCGATCTGTCTATTTCGTTCATCCATAGTTGCCTGACTC
CCCGTCGTGTAGATAACTACGATACGGGAGGGCTTACCATCTGGCCCCAGTGCTGCAATGATACCGCGAG
ACCCACGCTCACCGGCTCCAGATTTATCAGCAATAAACCAGCCAGCCGGAAGGGCCGAGCGCAGAAGTGG
TCCTGCAACTTTATCCGCCTCCATCCAGTCTATTAATTGTTGCCGGGAAGCTAGAGTAAGTAGTTCGCCA
GTTAATAGTTTGCGCAACGTTGTTGCCATTGCTACAGGCATCGTGGTGTCACGCTCGTCGTTTGGTATGG
CTTCATTCAGCTCCGGTTCCCAACGATCAAGGCGAGTTACATGATCCCCCATGTTGTGCAAAAAAGCGGT
TAGCTCCTTCGGTCCTCCGATCGTTGTCAGAAGTAAGTTGGCCGCAGTGTTATCACTCATGGTTATGGCA
GCACTGCATAATTCTCTTACTGTCATGCCATCCGTAAGATGCTTTTCTGTGACTGGTGAGTACTCAACCA
AGTCATTCTGAGAATAGTGTATGCGGCGACCGAGTTGCTCTTGCCCGGCGTCAATACGGGATAATACCGC
GCCACATAGCAGAACTTTAAAAGTGCTCATCATTGGAAAACGTTCTTCGGGGCGAAAACTCTCAAGGATC
TTACCGCTGTTGAGATCCAGTTCGATGTAACCCACTCGTGCACCCAACTGATCTTCAGCATCTTTTACTT
TCACCAGCGTTTCTGGGTGAGCAAAAACAGGAAGGCAAAATGCCGCAAAAAAGGGAATAAGGGCGACACG
GAAATGTTGAATACTCATACTCTTCCTTTTTCAATATTATTGAAGCATTTATCAGGGTTATTGTCTCATG
AGCGGATACATATTTGAATGTATTTAGAAAAATAAACAAATAGGGGTTCCGCGCACATTTCCCCGAAAAG
TGCCACCTGACGTCGACGGATCGGGAGATCGATCTCCCGATCCCCTAGGGTCTACTCTCAGTACAATCTG
CTCTGATGCCGCATAGTTAAGCCAGTATCTGCTCCCTGCTTGTGTGTTGGAGGTCGCTGAGTAGTGCGCG
AGCAAAATTTAAGCTACAACAAGGCAAGGCTTGACCGACAATTGCATGAAGAATCTGCTTAGGGTTAGGC
GTTTTGCGCTGCTTCGCGATGTACGGGCCAGATATACGCGTT
Features (pLannotate 1.2.2; 17 found; start..end, strand, type, name):
      1..380     +  enhancer       CMV enhancer: human cytomegalovirus immediate early enhancer
    381..584     +  promoter       CMV promoter: human cytomegalovirus (CMV) immediate early promoter
    626..644     +  promoter       T7 promoter: promoter for bacteriophage T7 RNA polymerase
    658..1218    +  CDS            cas6f: CAS6_PSEAB - Also known as csy4. Experimental evidence at protein level: Swiss-Prot protein existence level 1. CRISPR (clustered regularly interspaced short palindromic repeat) is an adaptive immune system that provides protection against mobile genetic elements (viruses, transposable elements and conjugative plasmids). CRISPR clusters contain sequences complementary to antecedent mobile elements and target invading nucleic acids. CRISPR clusters are transcribed and processed into CRISPR RNA (crRNA). Processes pre-crRNA into individual crRNA units. Absolutely required for crRNA production or s
   1294..5395    +  CDS            dCas9 (fragment): catalytically dead mutant of the Cas9 endonuclease from the Streptococcus pyogenes Type II CRISPR/Cas system RNA-guided DNA-binding protein that lacks endonuclease activity due to the D10A mutation in the RuvC catalytic domain and the N863A mutation in the HNH catalytic domain
   5494..7525    +  CDS            gag-pol (fragment): Moloney murine leukemia virus Gag-Pol polyprotein; gag-pol; contains a read-through stop codon
   7642..7866    +  polyA_signal   bGH poly(A) signal: bovine growth hormone polyadenylation signal
   7870..7891    +  promoter       SV40 promoter (fragment): SV40 enhancer and early promoter
   7896..7912    +  misc_feature   MCS (fragment): pBluescript multiple cloning site
   7961..7977    -  protein_bind   lac operator: The lac repressor binds to the lac operator to inhibit transcription in E. coli. This inhibition can be relieved by adding lactose or isopropyl-β-D-thiogalactopyranoside (IPTG). lac repressor encoded by lacI
   7985..8015    -  promoter       lac promoter: promoter for the E. coli lac operon
   8030..8051    -  protein_bind   CAP binding site: CAP binding activates transcription in the presence of cAMP. E. coli catabolite activator protein
   8064..8156    -  CDS            lacI (fragment): lac repressor; lacI; The lac repressor binds to the lac operator to inhibit transcription in E. coli. This inhibition can be relieved by adding lactose or isopropyl-β-D-thiogalactopyranoside (IPTG).
   8339..8927    -  rep_origin     ori: high-copy-number ColE1/pMB1/pBR322/pUC origin of replication
   9098..9958    -  CDS            AmpR: β-lactamase; bla; confers resistance to ampicillin, carbenicillin, and related antibiotics
   9959..10063   -  promoter       AmpR promoter: bla
  10134..10178   -  misc_feature   bom (fragment): basis of mobility region from pBR322
