[The description below was written by a language model from this plasmid's Addgene catalogue record and pLannotate feature annotations shown in this document.]
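Description:
pCMV-Csy4-PE2 is a 10.3 kb mammalian expression plasmid built on the pCMV-PE2 backbone and intended for transient delivery of an enhanced prime editing system into mammalian cells. It is maintained in E. coli through a high-copy ColE1/pUC-type origin and selected with ampicillin via the β-lactamase gene. Remnants of lac regulatory elements, a pBluescript polylinker, an SV40 promoter fragment and a bom fragment are backbone carry-over with no evident role in the payload. The sequencing-derived and depositor-supplied sequence records are the same length and give essentially identical annotations.

The payload is a single transcription unit driven by the CMV immediate-early enhancer and promoter and terminated by the bovine growth hormone polyadenylation signal. A T7 promoter lies just upstream of the coding region. The first open reading frame encodes Csy4 (Cas6f), the Pseudomonas aeruginosa CRISPR endoribonuclease that recognises and cleaves a specific RNA hairpin. It is followed by the PE2 prime editor, which consists of a Streptococcus pyogenes Cas9 coding sequence joined to a Moloney murine leukemia virus reverse transcriptase. The annotation tool labels these parts as a dCas9 or split Cas9 match and as a gag-pol fragment. PE2 conventionally uses a Cas9 nickase, but the table does not resolve the specific mutations. A short unannotated gap separates Csy4 from Cas9, and the record does not say whether it is a peptide linker or a self-cleaving element.

According to the record, Csy4 is included to process pegRNA transcripts, improving prime editing efficiency. The plasmid supplies the protein components for PE3 and PE3b strategies, while the pegRNA and nicking guide RNAs must come from separate constructs.
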