Addgene plasmid #172667: pCMV-Csy4-PE2
Purpose: Enhanced prime editing system in mammalian cells. This plasmid is used by PE3 and PE3b
Depositing lab: Xiaolong Wang. Depositing organization: Northwest Agriculture and Forestry University. Publication: Enhancing prime editing by Csy4-mediated processing of pegRNA. Liu Y, Yang G, Huang S, Li X, Wang X, Li G, Chi T, Chen Y, Huang X, Wang X. Cell Res. 2021 Jun 8. pii: 10.1038/s41422-021-00520-x. doi: 10.1038/s41422-021-00520-x. PubMed 34103663.
Backbone
  Vector backbone: pCMV-PE2
  Vector type: Mammalian Expression
Growth in bacteria
  Bacterial resistance: Ampicillin, 100 μg/mL
  Growth temperature: 37°C
  Growth strain: DH5alpha
  Copy number: High Copy
Gene/Insert
  Gene/Insert name: Csy4-PE2
  Species: Synthetic
  Promoter: CMV
  Cloning method: Unknown
Terms and licenses: Academic/Nonprofit Terms; Industry Terms: Not Available to Industry
How to cite: pCMV-Csy4-PE2 was a gift from Xiaolong Wang (Addgene plasmid # 172667 ; http://n2t.net/addgene:172667 ; RRID:Addgene_172667)
